Addgene plasmid #183392: pMSCV-IRES-GFP-Mouse-caspase-1/11b
Purpose: Expression of mammalian inflammatory caspase gene in mammalian cells by retroviral transduction
Depositing lab: Jonathan Kagan. Depositing organization: Boston Children's Hospital. Publication: Evolution-inspired redesign of the LPS receptor caspase-4 into an interleukin-1beta converting enzyme. Devant P, Cao A, Kagan JC. Sci Immunol. 2021 Aug 10;6(62). doi: 10.1126/sciimmunol.abh3567. PubMed 34734155.
Backbone
  Vector backbone: pMSCV-IRES-EGFP
  Backbone size w/o insert (bp): 6400
  Vector type: Retroviral
Growth in bacteria
  Bacterial resistance: Ampicillin, 100 μg/mL
  Growth temperature: 37°C
  Growth strain: NEB Stable
  Copy number: High Copy
Gene/Insert
  Gene/Insert name: CARD domain of mouse caspase-1 fused to mouse caspase-11 (alt names: mCARD1 + 11/mEnz11; mouse caspase-1/11b)
  Species: M. musculus (mouse), Synthetic
  Insert size (bp): 1500
  Entrez Gene: Casp1 (a.k.a. ICE, Il1bc)
  Promoter: MESV
  Tag / fusion protein: Myc (N terminal on insert)
  Cloning method: Restriction Enzyme; 5′ cloning site NotI (not destroyed); 3′ cloning site SalI (not destroyed)
  Sequencing primers: 5′ MSCV-fwd; 3′ MSCV-rev
Terms and licenses: Academic/Nonprofit Terms; Industry Terms: Not Available to Industry
How to cite: pMSCV-IRES-GFP-Mouse-caspase-1/11b was a gift from Jonathan Kagan (Addgene plasmid # 183392 ; http://n2t.net/addgene:183392 ; RRID:Addgene_183392)
