[The description below was written by a language model from this plasmid's Addgene catalogue record and pLannotate feature annotations shown in this document.]
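Description:
pMSCV-IRES-GFP-Mouse-caspase-1/11b is a gammaretroviral transfer plasmid built on the pMSCV-IRES-EGFP backbone and intended for stable expression of an engineered inflammatory caspase in mammalian cells by retroviral transduction. It is propagated in E. coli through a high-copy ColE1/pUC-type origin and selected with ampicillin via the β-lactamase gene. The remaining bacterial annotations (lac promoter/operator and fragments of lacI, lacZα, rop, bom and TcR) are backbone remnants with no evident role in the design. The viral portion comprises murine embryonic stem cell virus 5′ and 3′ LTRs, the MESV Ψ packaging signal and a truncated gag region lacking its start codon, which extends the packaging signal. Because gag, pol and env functions are absent apart from small fragments, they must be supplied in trans by a packaging system to produce replication-incompetent particles.

The payload, cloned between NotI and SalI sites and transcribed from the 5′ LTR promoter, is a roughly 1.5 kb chimeric open reading frame in which the CARD domain of mouse caspase-1 is fused to mouse caspase-11, with an N-terminal Myc tag according to the catalogue entry. The automated annotation labels the CARD segment as human CARD17/INCA. This most likely reflects homology between caspase-1-like CARDs rather than a human-derived part, while the downstream segment matches mouse Casp4/caspase-11. The Myc tag is not separately annotated. An EMCV IRES followed by EGFP lies downstream on the same transcript, so transduced cells co-express green fluorescence and can be identified or sorted. The associated work concerns evolution-guided redesign of LPS-sensing caspases and their interleukin-1β converting activity, so this domain-swap construct fits studies of how the CARD and enzymatic domains contribute to caspase function.
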