Features (pLannotate 1.2.2; 21 found; start..end, strand, type, name):
    232..546     +  CDS            CARD17: CAR17_HUMAN - Also known as INCA. Experimental evidence at protein level: Swiss-Prot protein existence level 1. Regulator of procaspase-1/CASP1 activation implicated in the regulation of the proteolytic maturation of pro-IL-1beta/IL1B and its release during inflammation. Inhibits the release of IL1B in response to LPS in monocytes. However, unlike CASP1, do not induce NF-kappa-B activation. From Homo sapiens (Human).
    565..1680    +  CDS            Casp4: CASP4_MOUSE - Also known as Casp11 From Mus musculus (Mouse).
   1684..1717    -  misc_feature   MCS (fragment): pBluescript multiple cloning site
   1819..2281    +  misc_feature   IRES: internal ribosome entry site (IRES) of the encephalomyocarditis virus (EMCV)
   2295..3014    +  CDS            EGFP: the original enhanced GFP (Yang et al., 1996) mammalian codon-optimized
   3076..3590    +  LTR            3' LTR: 3' long terminal repeat from murine embryonic stem cell virus
   3752..3768    -  protein_bind   lac operator: The lac repressor binds to the lac operator to inhibit transcription in E. coli. This inhibition can be relieved by adding lactose or isopropyl-β-D-thiogalactopyranoside (IPTG). lac repressor encoded by lacI
   3776..3806    -  promoter       lac promoter: promoter for the E. coli lac operon
   3821..3842    -  protein_bind   CAP binding site: CAP binding activates transcription in the presence of cAMP. E. coli catabolite activator protein
   3855..3947    -  CDS            lacI (fragment): lac repressor; lacI; The lac repressor binds to the lac operator to inhibit transcription in E. coli. This inhibition can be relieved by adding lactose or isopropyl-β-D-thiogalactopyranoside (IPTG).
   4130..4718    -  rep_origin     ori: high-copy-number ColE1/pMB1/pBR322/pUC origin of replication
   4889..5749    -  CDS            AmpR: β-lactamase; bla; confers resistance to ampicillin, carbenicillin, and related antibiotics
   5750..5854    -  promoter       AmpR promoter: bla
   5949..5984    +  CDS            rop (fragment): Rop protein, which maintains plasmids at low copy number; rop
   6086..6185    +  misc_feature   bom (fragment): basis of mobility region from pBR322
   6191..6340    -  CDS            lacZα (fragment): LacZα fragment of β-galactosidase; lacZ fragment
   6340..6541    -  CDS            TcR (fragment): tetracycline efflux protein; tet; confers resistance to tetracycline
   6542..6640    +  CDS            env (fragment): murine leukemia virus gPr80 envelope polyprotein precursor; env; proteolytically cleaved into gp70SU and p15TM subunits
   6682..7198    +  LTR            5' LTR: 5' long terminal repeat from murine embryonic stem cell virus
   7262..7603    +  misc_feature   MESV Ψ: packaging signal of murine embryonic stem cell virus
   7670..160     +  CDS            gag (truncated) (across the origin): truncated Moloney murine leukemia virus (MMLV) gag gene lacking the start codon
>Addgene plasmid #183392 | pMSCV-IRES-GFP-Mouse-caspase-1/11b | addgene full sequence | sequence record 361021 | Addgene NGS Result
AGCCTTGGCTTTTGACCCCCCTCCCTGGGTCAAGCCCTTTGTACACCCTAAGCCTCCGCCTCCTCTTCCT
CCATCCGCCCCGTCTCTCCCCCTTGAACCTCCTCGTTCGACCCCGCCTCGATCCTCCCTTTATCCAGCCC
TCACTCCTTCTCTAGGCGCCGGAATTAGATCTCTCGAGATCGATGCGGCCGCGCCACCATGGAACAAAAA
CTCATCTCAGAAGAGGATCTGATGGCTGACAAGATCCTGAGGGCAAAGAGGAAGCAATTTATCAACTCAG
TGAGTATAGGGACAATAAATGGATTGTTGGATGAACTTTTAGAGAAGAGAGTGCTGAATCAGGAAGAAAT
GGATAAAATAAAACTTGCAAACATTACTGCTATGGACAAGGCACGGAACCTATGTGATCATGTCTCTAAA
AAAGGGCCCCAGGCAAGCCAAATCTTTATCACTTACATTTGTAATGAAGACTGCTACCTGGCAGGAATTC
TGGAGCTTCAATCAGCTCCATCAGCTGAAACATTTGTTGCTACAGAAGATTCTAAAGGAGGACATCCTTC
ATCCTCAGAAAACAAACACCCTGACAAACCACTTAAGGTGTTGGAACAGCTGGGCAAAGAAGTCCTTACG
GAGTACCTAGAAAAATTAGTACAAAGCAATGTACTGAAATTAAAGGAGGAAGATAAACAAAAATTTAACA
ATGCTGAACGCAGTGACAAGCGTTGGGTTTTTGTAGATGCCATGAAAAAGAAACACAGCAAAGTAGGTGA
AATGCTTCTCCAGACATTCTTCAGTGTGGACCCAGGCAGCCACCATGGTGAAGCTAATCTGGAAATGGAG
GAACCAGAAGAATCATTGAACACTCTCAAGCTTTGTTCCCCTGAAGAGTTCACAAGGCTTTGCAGAGAAA
AGACACAAGAAATTTACCCAATAAAGGAGGCCAATGGCCGTACACGAAAGGCTCTTATCATATGCAATAC
AGAGTTCAAACATCTCTCACTGAGGTATGGGGCTAACTTTGACATCATTGGTATGAAAGGCCTTCTTGAA
GACTTAGGCTACGATGTGGTGGTGAAAGAGGAGCTTACAGCAGAGGGCATGGAGTCAGAGATGAAAGACT
TTGCTGCACTCTCAGAACACCAGACATCAGACAGCACATTCCTGGTGCTAATGTCTCATGGCACACTGCA
TGGCATTTGTGGAACAATGCACAGTGAAAAAACTCCAGATGTGCTACAGTATGATACCATCTATCAGATA
TTCAACAATTGCCACTGTCCAGGTCTACGAGACAAACCCAAAGTCATCATTGTGCAGGCCTGCAGAGGTG
GGAACTCTGGAGAAATGTGGATCAGAGAGTCTTCAAAACCCCAGTTGTGCAGAGGTGTAGATCTACCTAG
GAATATGGAAGCTGATGCTGTCAAGCTGAGCCACGTGGAGAAGGACTTCATTGCCTTCTACTCTACAACC
CCACATCACTTGTCCTACCGAGACAAAACAGGAGGCTCTTACTTCATCACTAGACTCATTTCCTGCTTCC
GGAAACATGCTTGCTCTTGTCATCTCTTTGATATATTCCTGAAGGTGCAACAATCATTTGAAAAGGCAAG
TATTCATTCCCAGATGCCCACCATTGATCGGGCAACCTTGACGAGATATTTCTACCTCTTTCCTGGCAAC
TGAGTCGACGGTATCGATAAGCTTGATATCGAATTCCGCCCCCCCCCCTAACGTTACTGGCCGAAGCCGC
TTGGAATAAGGCCGGTGTGCGTTTGTCTATATGTTATTTTCCACCATATTGCCGTCTTTTGGCAATGTGA
GGGCCCGGAAACCTGGCCCTGTCTTCTTGACGAGCATTCCTAGGGGTCTTTCCCCTCTCGCCAAAGGAAT
GCAAGGTCTGTTGAATGTCGTGAAGGAAGCAGTTCCTCTGGAAGCTTCTTGAAGACAAACAACGTCTGTA
GCGACCCTTTGCAGGCAGCGGAACCCCCCACCTGGCGACAGGTGCCTCTGCGGCCAAAAGCCACGTGTAT
AAGATACACCTGCAAAGGCGGCACAACCCCAGTGCCACGTTGTGAGTTGGATAGTTGTGGAAAGAGTCAA
ATGGCTCTCCTCAAGCGTATTCAACAAGGGGCTGAAGGATGCCCAGAAGGTACCCCATTGTATGGGATCT
GATCTGGGGCCTCGGTGCACATGCTTTACATGTGTTTAGTCGAGGTTAAAAAAACGTCTAGGCCCCCCGA
ACCACGGGGACGTGGTTTTCCTTTGAAAAACACGATGATAATATGGCCACAACCATGGTGAGCAAGGGCG
AGGAGCTGTTCACCGGGGTGGTGCCCATCCTGGTCGAGCTGGACGGCGACGTAAACGGCCACAAGTTCAG
CGTGTCTGGCGAGGGCGAGGGCGATGCCACCTACGGCAAGCTGACCCTGAAGTTCATCTGCACCACCGGC
AAGCTGCCCGTGCCCTGGCCCACCCTCGTGACCACCCTGACCTACGGCGTGCAGTGCTTCAGCCGCTACC
CCGACCACATGAAGCAGCACGACTTCTTCAAGTCCGCCATGCCCGAAGGCTACGTCCAGGAGCGCACCAT
CTTCTTCAAGGACGACGGCAACTACAAGACCCGCGCCGAGGTGAAGTTCGAGGGCGACACCCTGGTGAAC
CGCATCGAGCTGAAGGGCATCGACTTCAAGGAGGACGGCAACATCCTGGGGCACAAGCTGGAGTACAACT
ACAACAGCCACAACGTCTATATCATGGCCGACAAGCAGAAGAACGGCATCAAGGCGAACTTCAAGATCCG
CCACAACATCGAGGACGGCAGCGTGCAGCTCGCCGACCACTACCAGCAGAACACCCCCATCGGCGACGGC
CCCGTGCTGCTGCCCGACAACCACTACCTGAGCACCCAGTCCGCCCTGAGCAAAGACCCCAACGAGAAGC
GCGATCACATGGTCCTGCTGGAGTTCGTGACCGCCGCCGGGATCACTCTCGGCATGGACGAGCTGTACAA
GTAATGAATTAATTAAGAATTCGATAAAATAAAAGATTTTATTTAGTCTCCAGAAAAAGGGGGGAATGAA
AGACCCCACCTGTAGGTTTGGCAAGCTAGCTTAAGTAACGCCATTTTGCAAGGCATGGAAAATACATAAC
TGAGAATAGAGAAGTTCAGATCAAGGTTAGGAACAGAGAGACAGCAGAATATGGGCCAAACAGGATATCT
GTGGTAAGCAGTTCCTGCCCCGGCTCAGGGCCAAGAACAGATGGTCCCCAGATGCGGTCCCGCCCTCAGC
AGTTTCTAGAGAACCATCAGATGTTTCCAGGGTGCCCCAAGGACCTGAAATGACCCTGTGCCTTATTTGA
ACTAACCAATCAGTTCGCTTCTCGCTTCTGTTCGCGCGCTTCTGCTCCCCGAGCTCAATAAAAGAGCCCA
CAACCCCTCACTCGGCGCGCCAGTCCTCCGATAGACTGCGTCGCCCGGGTACCCGTGTATCCAATAAACC
CTCTTGCAGTTGCATCCGACTTGTGGTCTCGCTGTTCCTTGGGAGGGTCTCCTCTGAGTGATTGACTACC
CGTCAGCGGGGGTCTTTCATGGGTAACAGTTTCTTGAAGTTGGAGAACAACATTCTGAGGGTAGGAGTCG
AATATTAAGTAATCCTGACTCAATTAGCCACTGTTTTGAATCCACATACTCCAATACTCCTGAAATAGTT
CATTATGGACAGCGCAGAAAGAGCTGGGGAGAATTGTGAAATTGTTATCCGCTCACAATTCCACACAACA
TACGAGCCGGAAGCATAAAGTGTAAAGCCTGGGGTGCCTAATGAGTGAGCTAACTCACATTAATTGCGTT
GCGCTCACTGCCCGCTTTCCAGTCGGGAAACCTGTCGTGCCAGCTGCATTAATGAATCGGCCAACGCGCG
GGGAGAGGCGGTTTGCGTATTGGGCGCTCTTCCGCTTCCTCGCTCACTGACTCGCTGCGCTCGGTCGTTC
GGCTGCGGCGAGCGGTATCAGCTCACTCAAAGGCGGTAATACGGTTATCCACAGAATCAGGGGATAACGC
AGGAAAGAACATGTGAGCAAAAGGCCAGCAAAAGGCCAGGAACCGTAAAAAGGCCGCGTTGCTGGCGTTT
TTCCATAGGCTCCGCCCCCCTGACGAGCATCACAAAAATCGACGCTCAAGTCAGAGGTGGCGAAACCCGA
CAGGACTATAAAGATACCAGGCGTTTCCCCCTGGAAGCTCCCTCGTGCGCTCTCCTGTTCCGACCCTGCC
GCTTACCGGATACCTGTCCGCCTTTCTCCCTTCGGGAAGCGTGGCGCTTTCTCATAGCTCACGCTGTAGG
TATCTCAGTTCGGTGTAGGTCGTTCGCTCCAAGCTGGGCTGTGTGCACGAACCCCCCGTTCAGCCCGACC
GCTGCGCCTTATCCGGTAACTATCGTCTTGAGTCCAACCCGGTAAGACACGACTTATCGCCACTGGCAGC
AGCCACTGGTAACAGGATTAGCAGAGCGAGGTATGTAGGCGGTGCTACAGAGTTCTTGAAGTGGTGGCCT
AACTACGGCTACACTAGAAGAACAGTATTTGGTATCTGCGCTCTGCTGAAGCCAGTTACCTTCGGAAAAA
GAGTTGGTAGCTCTTGATCCGGCAAACAAACCACCGCTGGTAGCGGTGGTTTTTTTGTTTGCAAGCAGCA
GATTACGCGCAGAAAAAAAGGATCTCAAGAAGATCCTTTGATCTTTTCTACGGGGTCTGACGCTCAGTGG
AACGAAAACTCACGTTAAGGGATTTTGGTCATGAGATTATCAAAAAGGATCTTCACCTAGATCCTTTTAA
ATTAAAAATGAAGTTTTAAATCAATCTAAAGTATATATGAGTAAACTTGGTCTGACAGTTACCAATGCTT
AATCAGTGAGGCACCTATCTCAGCGATCTGTCTATTTCGTTCATCCATAGTTGCCTGACTCCCCGTCGTG
TAGATAACTACGATACGGGAGGGCTTACCATCTGGCCCCAGTGCTGCAATGATACCGCGAGACCCACGCT
CACCGGCTCCAGATTTATCAGCAATAAACCAGCCAGCCGGAAGGGCCGAGCGCAGAAGTGGTCCTGCAAC
TTTATCCGCCTCCATCCAGTCTATTAATTGTTGCCGGGAAGCTAGAGTAAGTAGTTCGCCAGTTAATAGT
TTGCGCAACGTTGTTGCCATTGCTACAGGCATCGTGGTGTCACGCTCGTCGTTTGGTATGGCTTCATTCA
GCTCCGGTTCCCAACGATCAAGGCGAGTTACATGATCCCCCATGTTGTGCAAAAAAGCGGTTAGCTCCTT
CGGTCCTCCGATCGTTGTCAGAAGTAAGTTGGCCGCAGTGTTATCACTCATGGTTATGGCAGCACTGCAT
AATTCTCTTACTGTCATGCCATCCGTAAGATGCTTTTCTGTGACTGGTGAGTACTCAACCAAGTCATTCT
GAGAATAGTGTATGCGGCGACCGAGTTGCTCTTGCCCGGCGTCAATACGGGATAATACCGCGCCACATAG
CAGAACTTTAAAAGTGCTCATCATTGGAAAACGTTCTTCGGGGCGAAAACTCTCAAGGATCTTACCGCTG
TTGAGATCCAGTTCGATGTAACCCACTCGTGCACCCAACTGATCTTCAGCATCTTTTACTTTCACCAGCG
TTTCTGGGTGAGCAAAAACAGGAAGGCAAAATGCCGCAAAAAAGGGAATAAGGGCGACACGGAAATGTTG
AATACTCATACTCTTCCTTTTTCAATATTATTGAAGCATTTATCAGGGTTATTGTCTCATGAGCGGATAC
ATATTTGAATGTATTTAGAAAAATAAACAAATAGGGGTTCCGCGCACATTTCCCCGAAAAGTGCCACCTG
ACGTCTAAGAAACCATTATTATCATGACATTAACCTATAAAAATAGGCGTATCACGAGGCCCTTTCGTCT
CGCGCGTTTCGGTGATGACGGTGAAAACCTCTGACACATGCAGCTCCCGGAGACGGTCACAGCTTGTCTG
TAAGCGGATGCCGGGAGCAGACAAGCCCGTCAGGGCGCGTCAGCGGGTGTTGGCGGGTGTCGGGGCTGGC
TTAACTATGCGGCATCAGAGCAGATTGTACTGAGAGTGCACCATATGCGGTGTGAAATACCGCACAGATG
CGTAAGGAGAAAATACCGCATCAGGCGCCATTCGCCATTCAGGCTGCGCAACTGTTGGGAAGGGCGATCG
GTGCGGGCCTCTTCGCTATTACGCCAGCTGGCGAAAGGGGGATGTGCTGCAAGGCGATTAAGTTGGGTAA
CGCCAGGGTTTTCCCAGTCACGACGTTGTAAAACGACGGCGCAAGGAATGGTGCATGCAAGGAGATGGCG
CCCAACAGTCCCCCGGCCACGGGGCCTGCCACCATACCCACGCCGAAACAAGCGCTCATGAGCCCGAAGT
GGCGAGCCCGATCTTCCCCATCGGTGATGTCGGCGATATAGGCGCCAGCAACCGCACCTGTGGCGCCGGT
GATGCCGGCCACGATGCGTCCGGCGTAGAGGCGATTAGTCCAATTTGTTAAAGACAGGATATCAGTGGTC
CAGGCTCTAGTTTTGACTCAACAATATCACCAGCTGAAGCCTATAGAGTACGAGCCATAGATAAAATAAA
AGATTTTATTTAGTCTCCAGAAAAAGGGGGGAATGAAAGACCCCACCTGTAGGTTTGGCAAGCTAGCTTA
AGTAACGCCATTTTGCAAGGCATGGAAAATACATAACTGAGAATAGAGAAGTTCAGATCAAGGTTAGGAA
CAGAGAGACAGCAGAATATGGGCCAAACAGGATATCTGTGGTAAGCAGTTCCTGCCCCGGCTCAGGGCCA
AGAACAGATGGTCCCCAGATGCGGTCCCGCCCTCAGCAGTTTCTAGAGAACCATCAGATGTTTCCAGGGT
GCCCCAAGGACCTGAAATGACCCTGTGCCTTATTTGAACTAACCAATCAGTTCGCTTCTCGCTTCTGTTC
GCGCGCTTCTGCTCCCCGAGCTCAATAAAAGAGCCCACAACCCCTCACTCGGCGCGCCAGTCCTCCGATA
GACTGCGTCGCCCGGGTACCCGTATTCCCAATAAAGCCTCTTGCTGTTTGCATCCGAATCGTGGACTCGC
TGATCCTTGGGAGGGTCTCCTCAGATTGATTGACTGCCCACCTCGGGGGTCTTTCATTTGGAGGTTCCAC
CGAGATTTGGAGACCCCTGCCCAGGGACCACCGACCCCCCCGCCGGGAGGTAAGCTGGCCAGCGGTCGTT
TCGTGTCTGTCTCTGTCTTTGTGCGTGTTTGTGCCGGCATCTAATGTTTGCGCCTGCGTCTGTACTAGTT
AGCTAACTAGCTCTGTATCTGGCGGACCCGTGGTGGAACTGACGAGTTCTGAACACCCGGCCGCAACCCT
GGGAGACGTCCCAGGGACTTTGGGGGCCGTTTTTGTGGCCCGACCTGAGGAAGGGAGTCGATGTGGAATC
CGACCCCGTCAGGATATGTGGTTCTGGTAGGAGACGAGAACCTAAAACAGTTCCCGCCTCCGTCTGAATT
TTTGCTTTCGGTTTGGAACCGAAGCCGCGCGTCTTGTCTGCTGCAGCGCTGCAGCATCGTTCTGTGTTGT
CTCTGTCTGACTGTGTTTCTGTATTTGTCTGAAAATTAGGGCCAGACTGTTACCACTCCCTTAAGTTTGA
CCTTAGGTCACTGGAAAGATGTCGAGCGGATCGCTCACAACCAGTCGGTAGATGTCAAGAAGAGACGTTG
GGTTACCTTCTGCTCTGCAGAATGGCCAACCTTTAACGTCGGATGGCCGCGAGACGGCACCTTTAACCGA
GACCTCATCACCCAGGTTAAGATCAAGGTCTTTTCACCTGGCCCGCATGGACACCCAGACCAGGTCCCCT
ACATCGTGACCTGGGA
